Addgene plasmid #194364: pcDNA3_DRD2-V2R-NTEV-TCS-GV-2xHA
Purpose: Split TEV assays
Depositing lab: Michael Wehr. Depositing organization: Klinikum der Ludwig Maximilians-Universitaet Muenchen. Publication: Improved Split TEV GPCR beta-arrestin-2 Recruitment Assays via Systematic Analysis of Signal Peptide and beta-arrestin Binding Motif Variants. Wu Y, von Hauff IV, Jensen N, Rossner MJ, Wehr MC. Biosensors (Basel). 2022 Dec 29;13(1):48. doi: 10.3390/bios13010048. PubMed 36671883.
Backbone
  Vector backbone: pcDNA3
  Vector type: Mammalian Expression
Growth in bacteria
  Bacterial resistance: Ampicillin, 100 μg/mL
  Growth temperature: 37°C
  Growth strain: DH5alpha
  Copy number: High Copy
Gene/Insert
  Gene/Insert name: DRD2-V2R-NTEV-TCS-GV-2xHA
  Species: H. sapiens (human), Synthetic
  Entrez Gene: DRD2 (a.k.a. D2DR, D2R)
  Promoter: CMV
  Tag / fusion protein: 2xHA (C terminal on insert)
  Cloning method: Gateway Cloning
  Sequencing primers: 5′ CGCAAATGGGCGGTAGGCGTG; 3′ TAGAAGGCACAGTCGAGG
Terms and licenses: Academic/Nonprofit Terms; Industry Terms: Not Available to Industry
How to cite: pcDNA3_DRD2-V2R-NTEV-TCS-GV-2xHA was a gift from Michael Wehr (Addgene plasmid # 194364 ; http://n2t.net/addgene:194364 ; RRID:Addgene_194364)
