[The description below was written by a language model from this plasmid's Addgene catalogue record and pLannotate feature annotations shown in this document.]
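Description:
pcDNA3_DRD2-V2R-NTEV-TCS-GV-2xHA is a mammalian expression plasmid of about 8.2 kb, built on the pcDNA3 backbone and designed for split TEV protease assays of GPCR activation. It is maintained in E. coli through a high-copy ColE1/pUC-type origin with ampicillin resistance (AmpR). It also carries an f1 origin and an SV40 promoter-driven neomycin resistance cassette with an SV40 poly(A) signal, which would allow G418 selection in mammalian cells. Small annotated fragments (bom, lac promoter/operator, lacI, ble, a short HIV-1 LTR match) appear to be backbone remnants or incidental annotation matches rather than functional parts.

The payload is a single fusion protein expressed from the CMV enhancer/promoter and terminated by the bGH poly(A) signal, with flanking T7 and SP6 promoters. The human dopamine D2 receptor (DRD2) coding sequence was inserted by Gateway cloning and lies between attB1 and attB2 sites. Downstream of it, the construct name indicates a V2R segment, which is not separately annotated. Judging from the associated publication title, this is presumably a vasopressin V2 receptor-derived β-arrestin binding motif. It is followed by the N-terminal fragment of TEV protease (NTEV), a TEV cleavage site (TCS), the artificial transcription factor GV (GAL4 DNA-binding domain fused to the VP16 activation domain) and a C-terminal 2xHA tag for detection.

In the split TEV approach, agonist stimulation of the receptor recruits a partner, here β-arrestin-2 according to the publication title, that is fused to the complementary TEV fragment and supplied from a separate construct. Reconstituted protease activity cuts the TCS and releases GAL4-VP16, which can then drive a GAL4-responsive reporter as a transcriptional readout of DRD2 activation.
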