Features (pLannotate 1.2.2; 27 found; start..end, strand, type, name):
     28..80      -  misc_feature   bom (fragment): basis of mobility region from pBR322
    235..614     +  enhancer       CMV enhancer: human cytomegalovirus immediate early enhancer
    615..818     +  promoter       CMV promoter: human cytomegalovirus (CMV) immediate early promoter
    814..847     +  LTR            5' LTR (truncated) (fragment): truncated 5' long terminal repeat (LTR) from HIV-1
    863..881     +  promoter       T7 promoter: promoter for bacteriophage T7 RNA polymerase
    899..923     +  protein_bind   attB1: mutant version of attB; recombination site for the Gateway® BP reaction BP Clonase™
    929..2170    +  CDS            DRD2 (fragment): DRD2_HUMAN - Experimental evidence at protein level: Swiss-Prot protein existence level 1. Dopamine receptor whose activity is mediated by G proteins which inhibit adenylyl cyclase (PubMed:21645528). Positively regulates postnatal regression of retinal hyaloid vessels via suppression of VEGFR2/KDR activity, downstream of OPN5 (By similarity). From Homo sapiens (Human).
   2172..2196    -  protein_bind   attB2: mutant version of attB; recombination site for the Gateway® BP reaction BP Clonase™
   2330..2680    +  CDS            TEV protease (fragment): tobacco etch virus protease (Kapust et al., 2001)
   2753..3193    +  CDS            GAL4 DNA binding domain: DNA binding domain of the GAL4 transcriptional activator; Saccharomyces cerevisiae GAL4 (truncated)
   3407..3640    +  CDS            VP16 AD: transcriptional activation domain of herpes simplex virus protein VP16 (Triezenberg et al., 1988; Cousens et al., 1989); UL48
   3644..3700    +  CDS            3xHA (fragment): three tandem HA epitope tags
   3713..3731    -  promoter       SP6 promoter: promoter for bacteriophage SP6 RNA polymerase
   3757..3981    +  polyA_signal   bGH poly(A) signal: bovine growth hormone polyadenylation signal
   3985..4006    +  promoter       SV40 promoter (fragment): SV40 enhancer and early promoter
   4027..4455    +  rep_origin     f1 ori (sequence partly withheld): f1 bacteriophage origin of replication; arrow indicates direction of (+) strand synthesis
   4469..4798    +  promoter       SV40 promoter: SV40 enhancer and early promoter
   4865..5656    +  CDS            neo: KKA2_KLEPN - Also known as kan, nptII. Experimental evidence at protein level: Swiss-Prot protein existence level 1. Resistance to kanamycin, neomycin, paromomycin, ribostamycin, butirosin and gentamicin B. From Klebsiella pneumoniae.
   5680..5838    +  CDS            ble (fragment): BLE_KLEPN - Experimental evidence at protein level: Swiss-Prot protein existence level 1. Binding protein with a strong affinity to the bleomycin family of antibiotics. Binds to CL990; an antimitotic-antibiotic compound. From Klebsiella pneumoniae.
   5833..5954    +  polyA_signal   SV40 poly(A) signal: SV40 polyadenylation signal
   6027..6043    -  protein_bind   lac operator: The lac repressor binds to the lac operator to inhibit transcription in E. coli. This inhibition can be relieved by adding lactose or isopropyl-β-D-thiogalactopyranoside (IPTG). lac repressor encoded by lacI
   6051..6081    -  promoter       lac promoter: promoter for the E. coli lac operon
   6096..6117    -  protein_bind   CAP binding site: CAP binding activates transcription in the presence of cAMP. E. coli catabolite activator protein
   6130..6222    -  CDS            lacI (fragment): lac repressor; lacI; The lac repressor binds to the lac operator to inhibit transcription in E. coli. This inhibition can be relieved by adding lactose or isopropyl-β-D-thiogalactopyranoside (IPTG).
   6405..6993    -  rep_origin     ori: high-copy-number ColE1/pMB1/pBR322/pUC origin of replication
   7164..8024    -  CDS            AmpR: β-lactamase; bla; confers resistance to ampicillin, carbenicillin, and related antibiotics
   8025..8129    -  promoter       AmpR promoter: bla
>Addgene plasmid #194364 | pcDNA3_DRD2-V2R-NTEV-TCS-GV-2xHA | addgene full sequence | sequence record 381597 | Addgene NGS Result
GACGGATCGGGAGATCTCCCGATCCCCTATGGTGCACTCTCAGTACAATCTGCTCTGATGCCGCATAGTT
AAGCCAGTATCTGCTCCCTGCTTGTGTGTTGGAGGTCGCTGAGTAGTGCGCGAGCAAAATTTAAGCTACA
ACAAGGCAAGGCTTGACCGACAATTGCATGAAGAATCTGCTTAGGGTTAGGCGTTTTGCGCTGCTTCGCG
ATGTACGGGCCAGATATACGCGTTGACATTGATTATTGACTAGTTATTAATAGTAATCAATTACGGGGTC
ATTAGTTCATAGCCCATATATGGAGTTCCGCGTTACATAACTTACGGTAAATGGCCCGCCTGGCTGACCG
CCCAACGACCCCCGCCCATTGACGTCAATAATGACGTATGTTCCCATAGTAACGCCAATAGGGACTTTCC
ATTGACGTCAATGGGTGGAGTATTTACGGTAAACTGCCCACTTGGCAGTACATCAAGTGTATCATATGCC
AAGTACGCCCCCTATTGACGTCAATGACGGTAAATGGCCCGCCTGGCATTATGCCCAGTACATGACCTTA
TGGGACTTTCCTACTTGGCAGTACATCTACGTATTAGTCATCGCTATTACCATGGTGATGCGGTTTTGGC
AGTACATCAATGGGCGTGGATAGCGGTTTGACTCACGGGGATTTCCAAGTCTCCACCCCATTGACGTCAA
TGGGAGTTTGTTTTGGCACCAAAATCAACGGGACTTTCCAAAATGTCGTAACAACTCCGCCCCATTGACG
CAAATGGGCGGTAGGCGTGTACGGTGGGAGGTCTATATAAGCAGAGCTCTCTGGCTAACTAGAGAACCCA
CTGCTTACTGGCTTATCGAAATTAATACGACTCACTATAGGGAGACCCAAGCTTATCAACAAGTTTGTAC
AAAAAAGCAGGCTCTACCATGGATCCACTGAATCTGTCCTGGTATGATGATGATCTGGAGAGGCAGAACT
GGAGCCGGCCCTTCAACGGGTCAGACGGGAAGGCGGACAGACCCCACTACAACTACTATGCCACACTGCT
CACCCTGCTCATCGCTGTCATCGTCTTCGGCAACGTGCTGGTGTGCATGGCTGTGTCTAGAGAGAAGGCG
CTGCAGACCACCACCAACTACCTGATCGTCAGCCTCGCAGTGGCCGACCTCCTCGTCGCCACACTGGTCA
TGCCCTGGGTTGTCTACCTGGAGGTGGTAGGTGAGTGGAAATTCAGCAGGATTCACTGTGACATCTTCGT
CACTCTGGACGTCATGATGTGCACGGCGAGCATCCTGAACTTGTGTGCCATCAGCATCGACAGGTACACA
GCTGTGGCCATGCCCATGCTGTACAATACGCGCTACAGCTCCAAGCGCCGGGTCACCGTCATGATCTCCA
TCGTCTGGGTCCTGTCCTTCACCATCTCCTGCCCACTCCTCTTCGGACTCAATAACGCAGACCAGAACGA
GTGCATCATTGCCAACCCGGCCTTCGTGGTCTACTCCTCCATCGTCTCCTTCTACGTGCCCTTCATTGTC
ACCCTGCTGGTCTACATCAAGATCTACATTGTCCTCCGCAGACGCCGCAAGCGAGTCAACACCAAACGCA
GCAGCCGAGCTTTCAGGGCCCACCTGAGGGCTCCACTAAAGGAGGCTGCCCGGCGAGCCCAGGAGCTGGA
GATGGAGATGCTCTCCAGCACCAGCCCACCCGAGAGGACCCGGTACAGCCCCATCCCACCCAGCCACCAC
CAGCTGACTCTCCCCGACCCGTCCCACCACGGTCTCCACAGCACTCCTGACAGCCCCGCCAAACCAGAGA
AGAATGGGCATGCCAAAGACCACCCCAAGATTGCCAAGATCTTTGAGATCCAGACCATGCCCAATGGCAA
AACCCGGACCTCCCTCAAGACCATGAGCCGTAGGAAGCTCTCCCAGCAGAAGGAGAAGAAAGCCACTCAG
ATGCTCGCCATTGTTCTCGGCGTGTTCATCATCTGCTGGCTGCCCTTCTTCATCACACACATCCTGAACA
TACACTGTGACTGCAACATCCCGCCTGTCCTGTACAGCGCCTTCACGTGGCTGGGCTATGTCAACAGCGC
CGTGAACCCCATCATCTACACCACCTTCAACATTGAGTTCCGCAAGGCCTTCCTGAAGATCCTCCACTGC
GACCCAGCTTTCTTGTACAAAGTGGTTGATGGTACCGCCCGGGGACGCACCCCACCCAGCCTGGGTCCCC
AAGATGAGTCCTGCACCACCGCCAGCTCCTCCCTGGCCAAGGACACTTCATCGGATGTCGGAGGTGGAGG
TAGCGGAGGTGGAGGTAGCGGAGAGAGCTTGTTTAAGGGACCACGTGATTACAACCCGATATCGAGCACC
ATTTGTCATTTGACGAATGAATCTGATGGGCACACAACATCGTTGTATGGTATTGGATTTGGTCCCTTCA
TCATTACAAACAAGCACTTGTTTCGTCGCAATAATGGAACACTGTTGGTCCAATCACTACATGGTGTATT
CAAGGTCAAGGACACCACGACTTTGCAACAACACCTCATTGATGGGAGGGACATGATGATTATTCGCATG
CCTAAGGATTTCCCACCATTTCCTCAAAAGCTGAAATTTAGAGAGCCACAAAGGGAAGAGCGCATATGTC
TTGTGACAACCAACTTCCAAGCTCCCGAGAACCTGTACTTCCAGGGTTCTAGAGAACAGAAGCTGATCTC
AGAAGAGGATCTGGCCCGGGCCATGAAGCTACTGTCTTCTATCGAACAAGCATGCGATATTTGCCGACTT
AAAAAGCTCAAGTGCTCCAAAGAAAAACCGAAGTGCGCCAAGTGTCTGAAGAACAACTGGGAGTGTCGCT
ACTCTCCCAAAACCAAAAGGTCTCCGCTGACTAGGGCACATCTGACAGAAGTGGAATCAAGGCTAGAAAG
ACTGGAACAGCTATTTCTACTGATTTTTCCTCGAGAAGACCTTGACATGATTTTGAAAATGGATTCTTTA
CAGGATATAAAAGCATTGTTAACAGGATTATTTGTACAAGATAATGTGAATAAAGATGCCGTCACAGATA
GATTGGCTTCAGTGGAGACTGATATGCCTCTAACATTGAGACAGCATAGAATAAGTGCGACATCATCATC
GGAAGAGAGTAGTAACAAAGGTCAAAGACAGTTGACTGTATCGCCGGAATTCCCGGGGATCAGCTTGATA
ATTCGATTCACCATGCCCAAGAAGAAGAGGAAGGTGGCGTACAGCCGCGCGCGTACGAAAAACAATTACG
GGTCTACCATCGAGGGCCTGCTCGATCTCCCGGACGACGACGCCCCCGAAGAGGCGGGGCTGGCGGCTCC
GCGCCTGTCCTTTCTCCCCGCGGGACACACGCGCAGACTGTCGACGGCCCCCCCGACCGATGTCAGCCTG
GGGGACGAGCTCCACTTAGACGGCGAGGACGTCGCGATGGCGCATGCCGACGCGCTAGACGATTTCGATC
TGGACATGTTGGGGGACGGGGATTCCCCGGGTCCGGGATTTACCCCCCACGACTCCGCCCCCTACGGCGC
TCTGGATATGGCCGACTTCGAGTTTGAGCAGATGTTTACCGATGCCCTTGGAATTGACGAGTACGGTGGG
GGCTACCCATACGATGTTCCTGACTATGCGGGCTATCCCTATGACGTCCCGGACTATGCATGAGGGCCCT
ATTCTATAGTGTCACCTAAATGCTAGAGCTCGCTGATCAGCCTCGACTGTGCCTTCTAGTTGCCAGCCAT
CTGTTGTTTGCCCCTCCCCCGTGCCTTCCTTGACCCTGGAAGGTGCCACTCCCACTGTCCTTTCCTAATA
AAATGAGGAAATTGCATCGCATTGTCTGAGTAGGTGTCATTCTATTCTGGGGGGTGGGGTGGGGCAGGAC
AGCAAGGGGGAGGATTGGGAAGACAATAGCAGGCATGCTGGGGATGCGGTGGGCTCTATGGCTTCTGAGG
CGGAAAGAACCAGCTGGGGCTCTAGGGGGTATCCCC
[124 nt withheld, positions 4027-4150]
C
[91 nt withheld, positions 4152-4242]
A
[49 nt withheld, positions 4244-4292]
CCTTTGACGTTGGAGTCCACGTTCTTT
[37 nt withheld, positions 4320-4356]
ACCCTATCTCGGTCTATTCTTTTGATTTATAAGGGATTTTGCCGATTTCGGCCTATTGGTTAAAAAATGA
GCTGATTTAACAAAAATTTAACGCGAATTAATTCTGTGGAATGTGTGTCAGTTAGGGTGTGGAAAGTCCC
CAGGCTCCCCAGCAGGCAGAAGTATGCAAAGCATGCATCTCAATTAGTCAGCAACCAGGTGTGGAAAGTC
CCCAGGCTCCCCAGCAGGCAGAAGTATGCAAAGCATGCATCTCAATTAGTCAGCAACCATAGTCCCGCCC
CTAACTCCGCCCATCCCGCCCCTAACTCCGCCCAGTTCCGCCCATTCTCCGCCCCATGGCTGACTAATTT
TTTTTATTTATGCAGAGGCCGAGGCCGCCTCTGCCTCTGAGCTATTCCAGAAGTAGTGAGGAGGCTTTTT
TGGAGGCCTAGGCTTTTGCAAAAAGCTCCCGGGAGCTTGTATATCCATTTTCGGATCTGATCAAGAGACA
GGATGAGGATCGTTTCGCATGATTGAACAAGATGGATTGCACGCAGGTTCTCCGGCCGCTTGGGTGGAGA
GGCTATTCGGCTATGACTGGGCACAACAGACAATCGGCTGCTCTGATGCCGCCGTGTTCCGGCTGTCAGC
GCAGGGGCGCCCGGTTCTTTTTGTCAAGACCGACCTGTCCGGTGCCCTGAATGAACTGCAGGACGAGGCA
GCGCGGCTATCGTGGCTGGCCACGACGGGCGTTCCTTGCGCAGCTGTGCTCGACGTTGTCACTGAAGCGG
GAAGGGACTGGCTGCTATTGGGCGAAGTGCCGGGGCAGGATCTCCTGTCATCTCACCTTGCTCCTGCCGA
GAAAGTATCCATCATGGCTGATGCAATGCGGCGGCTGCATACGCTTGATCCGGCTACCTGCCCATTCGAC
CACCAAGCGAAACATCGCATCGAGCGAGCACGTACTCGGATGGAAGCCGGTCTTGTCGATCAGGATGATC
TGGACGAAGAGCATCAGGGGCTCGCGCCAGCCGAACTGTTCGCCAGGCTCAAGGCGCGCATGCCCGACGG
CGAGGATCTCGTCGTGACCCATGGCGATGCCTGCTTGCCGAATATCATGGTGGAAAATGGCCGCTTTTCT
GGATTCATCGACTGTGGCCGGCTGGGTGTGGCGGACCGCTATCAGGACATAGCGTTGGCTACCCGTGATA
TTGCTGAAGAGCTTGGCGGCGAATGGGCTGACCGCTTCCTCGTGCTTTACGGTATCGCCGCTCCCGATTC
GCAGCGCATCGCCTTCTATCGCCTTCTTGACGAGTTCTTCTGAGCGGGACTCTGGGGTTCGAAATGACCG
ACCAAGCGACGCCCAACCTGCCATCACGAGATTTCGATTCCACCGCCGCCTTCTATGAAAGGTTGGGCTT
CGGAATCGTTTTCCGGGACGCCGGCTGGATGATCCTCCAGCGCGGGGATCTCATGCTGGAGTTCTTCGCC
CACCCCAACTTGTTTATTGCAGCTTATAATGGTTACAAATAAAGCAATAGCATCACAAATTTCACAAATA
AAGCATTTTTTTCACTGCATTCTAGTTGTGGTTTGTCCAAACTCATCAATGTATCTTATCATGTCTGTAT
ACCGTCGACCTCTAGCTAGAGCTTGGCGTAATCATGGTCATAGCTGTTTCCTGTGTGAAATTGTTATCCG
CTCACAATTCCACACAACATACGAGCCGGAAGCATAAAGTGTAAAGCCTGGGGTGCCTAATGAGTGAGCT
AACTCACATTAATTGCGTTGCGCTCACTGCCCGCTTTCCAGTCGGGAAACCTGTCGTGCCAGCTGCATTA
ATGAATCGGCCAACGCGCGGGGAGAGGCGGTTTGCGTATTGGGCGCTCTTCCGCTTCCTCGCTCACTGAC
TCGCTGCGCTCGGTCGTTCGGCTGCGGCGAGCGGTATCAGCTCACTCAAAGGCGGTAATACGGTTATCCA
CAGAATCAGGGGATAACGCAGGAAAGAACATGTGAGCAAAAGGCCAGCAAAAGGCCAGGAACCGTAAAAA
GGCCGCGTTGCTGGCGTTTTTCCATAGGCTCCGCCCCCCTGACGAGCATCACAAAAATCGACGCTCAAGT
CAGAGGTGGCGAAACCCGACAGGACTATAAAGATACCAGGCGTTTCCCCCTGGAAGCTCCCTCGTGCGCT
CTCCTGTTCCGACCCTGCCGCTTACCGGATACCTGTCCGCCTTTCTCCCTTCGGGAAGCGTGGCGCTTTC
TCATAGCTCACGCTGTAGGTATCTCAGTTCGGTGTAGGTCGTTCGCTCCAAGCTGGGCTGTGTGCACGAA
CCCCCCGTTCAGCCCGACCGCTGCGCCTTATCCGGTAACTATCGTCTTGAGTCCAACCCGGTAAGACACG
ACTTATCGCCACTGGCAGCAGCCACTGGTAACAGGATTAGCAGAGCGAGGTATGTAGGCGGTGCTACAGA
GTTCTTGAAGTGGTGGCCTAACTACGGCTACACTAGAAGAACAGTATTTGGTATCTGCGCTCTGCTGAAG
CCAGTTACCTTCGGAAAAAGAGTTGGTAGCTCTTGATCCGGCAAACAAACCACCGCTGGTAGCGGTGGTT
TTTTTGTTTGCAAGCAGCAGATTACGCGCAGAAAAAAAGGATCTCAAGAAGATCCTTTGATCTTTTCTAC
GGGGTCTGACGCTCAGTGGAACGAAAACTCACGTTAAGGGATTTTGGTCATGAGATTATCAAAAAGGATC
TTCACCTAGATCCTTTTAAATTAAAAATGAAGTTTTAAATCAATCTAAAGTATATATGAGTAAACTTGGT
CTGACAGTTACCAATGCTTAATCAGTGAGGCACCTATCTCAGCGATCTGTCTATTTCGTTCATCCATAGT
TGCCTGACTCCCCGTCGTGTAGATAACTACGATACGGGAGGGCTTACCATCTGGCCCCAGTGCTGCAATG
ATACCGCGAGACCCACGCTCACCGGCTCCAGATTTATCAGCAATAAACCAGCCAGCCGGAAGGGCCGAGC
GCAGAAGTGGTCCTGCAACTTTATCCGCCTCCATCCAGTCTATTAATTGTTGCCGGGAAGCTAGAGTAAG
TAGTTCGCCAGTTAATAGTTTGCGCAACGTTGTTGCCATTGCTACAGGCATCGTGGTGTCACGCTCGTCG
TTTGGTATGGCTTCATTCAGCTCCGGTTCCCAACGATCAAGGCGAGTTACATGATCCCCCATGTTGTGCA
AAAAAGCGGTTAGCTCCTTCGGTCCTCCGATCGTTGTCAGAAGTAAGTTGGCCGCAGTGTTATCACTCAT
GGTTATGGCAGCACTGCATAATTCTCTTACTGTCATGCCATCCGTAAGATGCTTTTCTGTGACTGGTGAG
TACTCAACCAAGTCATTCTGAGAATAGTGTATGCGGCGACCGAGTTGCTCTTGCCCGGCGTCAATACGGG
ATAATACCGCGCCACATAGCAGAACTTTAAAAGTGCTCATCATTGGAAAACGTTCTTCGGGGCGAAAACT
CTCAAGGATCTTACCGCTGTTGAGATCCAGTTCGATGTAACCCACTCGTGCACCCAACTGATCTTCAGCA
TCTTTTACTTTCACCAGCGTTTCTGGGTGAGCAAAAACAGGAAGGCAAAATGCCGCAAAAAAGGGAATAA
GGGCGACACGGAAATGTTGAATACTCATACTCTTCCTTTTTCAATATTATTGAAGCATTTATCAGGGTTA
TTGTCTCATGAGCGGATACATATTTGAATGTATTTAGAAAAATAAACAAATAGGGGTTCCGCGCACATTT
CCCCGAAAAGTGCCACCTGACGTC
